Addgene plasmid #220369: pBBR-Cas9ΔyqhD-HA500
Purpose: A single-plasmid-based, easily cured CRISPR/Cas9 system for genome engineering in Pseudomonas putida KT2440
Depositing lab: Yilan Liu. Depositing organization: University of Waterloo. Publication: A single-plasmid-based, easily curable CRISPR/Cas9 system for rapid, iterative genome editing in Pseudomonas putida KT2440. Wen Q, Chen J, Li J, Dharmasiddhi IPW, Yang M, Xing J, Liu Y. Microb Cell Fact. 2024 Dec 30;23(1):349. doi: 10.1186/s12934-024-02634-4. PubMed 39734219.
Backbone
  Vector backbone: pBBR1MCS2
  Vector type: Bacterial Expression, CRISPR ; Broad host range
Growth in bacteria
  Bacterial resistance: Kanamycin, 50 μg/mL
  Growth temperature: 37°C
  Growth strain: DH5alpha
  Growth instructions: storage in E. coli, and genome editing in P. putida
  Copy number: Low Copy
Gene/Insert 1
  Gene/Insert name: SpCas9
  Species: S. pyogenes
Gene/Insert 2
  Gene/Insert name: sgRNA for yqhD in P. putida KT2440
Terms and licenses: Academic/Nonprofit Terms; Industry Terms: Not Available to Industry
How to cite: pBBR-Cas9ΔyqhD-HA500 was a gift from Yilan Liu (Addgene plasmid # 220369 ; http://n2t.net/addgene:220369 ; RRID:Addgene_220369)
