[The description below was written by a language model from this plasmid's Addgene catalogue record and pLannotate feature annotations shown in this document.]
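Description:
pBBR-Cas9ΔyqhD-HA500 is a broad-host-range, all-in-one CRISPR/Cas9 editing plasmid built on pBBR1MCS2 and intended for genome engineering in Pseudomonas putida KT2440. It replicates through the pBBR1 oriV and its cognate Rep protein from Bordetella bronchiseptica, which function in many Gram-negative bacteria, so the plasmid can be maintained at low copy in E. coli for storage and then transferred into P. putida for editing. Selection is by kanamycin resistance from the Tn5-derived neo (nptII) gene. The adjacent fragments of ble and the Tn5 transposase are remnants of that resistance cassette rather than functional elements.

The roughly 9.5 kb sequence carries the components needed for editing on a single replicon. Streptococcus pyogenes Cas9 sits downstream of a lac promoter and is followed by the rrnB T1 and T7Te terminators, which insulate it from the guide cassette. The strong constitutive J23119(SpeI) promoter then drives a single guide RNA, with the short interval between the promoter and the annotated S. pyogenes gRNA scaffold corresponding to the spacer directed against yqhD of P. putida KT2440. Downstream of a residual multiple cloning site lies a region containing a yqhD-like fragment, identified by similarity to the E. coli NADP-dependent alcohol dehydrogenase. Together with the "HA500" and "ΔyqhD" in the name, this suggests homology arms of about 500 bp serving as a repair template for deleting yqhD, although the record does not annotate the arms explicitly. Cas9 cleavage at the chromosomal target would select for cells that have recombined with this template. The plasmid is described as easily cured, allowing rapid iterative rounds of editing, but the record does not state the basis of curing.
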