Features (pLannotate 1.2.2; 14 found; start..end, strand, type, name):
    201..992     +  CDS            neo: KKA2_KLEPN - Also known as kan, nptII. Experimental evidence at protein level: Swiss-Prot protein existence level 1. Resistance to kanamycin, neomycin, paromomycin, ribostamycin, butirosin and gentamicin B. From Klebsiella pneumoniae.
   1016..1087    +  CDS            ble (fragment): BLE_KLEPN - Experimental evidence at protein level: Swiss-Prot protein existence level 1. Binding protein with a strong affinity to the bleomycin family of antibiotics. Binds to CL990; an antimitotic-antibiotic compound. From Klebsiella pneumoniae.
   1119..1148    +  promoter       lac promoter: promoter for the E. coli lac operon
   1174..5277    +  CDS            cas9: CAS9_STRP1 - Also known as csn1 From Streptococcus pyogenes serotype M1.
   5304..5375    +  terminator     rrnB T1 terminator: transcription terminator T1 from the E. coli rrnB gene
   5391..5418    +  terminator     T7Te terminator: phage T7 early transcription terminator
   5531..5565    +  promoter       J23119(SpeI) promoter: bacterial promoter (Registry of Standard Biological Parts BBa J23119) modified to end with an SpeI site
   5586..5661    +  misc_RNA       gRNA scaffold: guide RNA scaffold for the Streptococcus pyogenes CRISPR/Cas9 system
   5674..5692    +  misc_feature   MCS (fragment): pUC18/19 multiple cloning site
   5729..5836    +  CDS            Y2304_RHOCA (fragment): Experimental evidence at transcript level: Swiss-Prot protein existence level 2. From Rhodobacter capsulatus (Rhodopseudomonas capsulata).
   6197..6697    +  CDS            yqhD (fragment): YQHD_ECOLI - Experimental evidence at protein level: Swiss-Prot protein existence level 1. NADP-dependent ADH activity. From Escherichia coli (strain K12).
   6754..7416    -  CDS            pBBR1 Rep: replication protein for the broad-host-range plasmid pBBR1 from Bordetella bronchiseptica
   7417..8188    -  rep_origin     pBBR1 oriV: replication origin of the broad-host-range plasmid pBBR1 from Bordetella bronchiseptica; requires the pBBR1 Rep protein for replication
   9352..169     +  CDS            tnpA (fragment) (across the origin): TN5P_ECOLX - Also known as tnp. Experimental evidence at protein level: Swiss-Prot protein existence level 1. Mediates transposition of transposon Tn5 by a 'cut and paste' mechanism. First, the monomeric transposase binds the 19 bp inverted DNA repeats flanking the transposon. Then, dimerization of the DNA- bound transposase creates a synaptic DNA complex. After nicking of the first DNA strand, excision of the transposon proceeds through a series of intermediates. The transposase then mediates the insertion of the transposon at a new site by strand transfer. The activity of the wild- type tran
>Addgene plasmid #220369 | pBBR-Cas9ΔyqhD-HA500 | addgene full sequence | sequence record 437258 | Addgene NGS Result
TAGCTTGCAGTGGGCTTACATGGCGATAGCTAGACTGGGCGGTTTTATGGACAGCAAGCGAACCGGAATT
GCCAGCTGGGGCGCCCTCTGGTAAGGTTGGGAAGCCCTGCAAAGTAAACTGGATGGCTTTCTTGCCGCCA
AGGATCTGATGGCGCAGGGGATCAAGATTTGATCAAGAGACAGGATGAGGATCGTTTCGCATGATTGAAC
AAGATGGATTGCACGCAGGTTCTCCGGCCGCTTGGGTGGAGAGGCTATTCGGCTATGACTGGGCACAACA
GACAATCGGCTGCTCTGATGCCGCCGTGTTCCGGCTGTCAGCGCAGGGGCGCCCGGTTCTTTTTGTCAAG
ACCGACCTGTCCGGTGCCCTGAATGAACTACAGGACGAGGCAGCGCGGCTATCGTGGCTGGCCACGACGG
GCGTTCCTTGCGCAGCTGTGCTCGACGTTGTCACTGAAGCGGGAAGGGACTGGCTGCTATTGGGCGAAGT
GCCGGGGCAGGATCTCCTGTCATCTCACCTTGCTCCTGCCGAGAAAGTATCCATCATGGCTGATGCAATG
CGGCGGCTGCATACGCTTGATCCGGCTACCTGCCCATTCGACCACCAAGCGAAACATCGCATCGAGCGAG
CACGTACTCGGATGGAAGCCGGTCTTGTCGATCAGGATGATCTGGACGAAGAGCATCAGGGGCTCGCGCC
AGCCGAACTGTTCGCCAGGCTCAAGGCGCGCATGCCCGACGGCGAGGATCTCGTCGTGACCCATGGCGAT
GCCTGCTTGCCGAATATCATGGTGGAAAATGGCCGCTTTTCTGGATTCATCGACTGTGGCCGGCTGGGTG
TGGCGGACCGCTATCAGGACATAGCGTTGGCTACCCGTGATATTGCTGAAGAGCTTGGCGGCGAATGGGC
TGACCGCTTCCTCGTGCTTTACGGTATCGCCGCTCCCGATTCGCAGCGCATCGCCTTCTATCGCCTTCTT
GACGAGTTCTTCTGAGCGGGACTCTGGGGTTCGAAATGACCGACCAAGCGACGCCCAACCTGCCATCACG
AGATTTCGATTCCACCGCCGCCTTCTATGAAAGGTTGGACTAGAGAATTCATCCTGAACTTATCTAGATT
TACACTTTATGCTTCCGGCTCGTATGTTTTCTCTGGGGAACCATAGAAGATCAATGGATAAGAAATACTC
AATAGGCTTAGATATCGGCACAAATAGCGTCGGATGGGCGGTGATCACTGATGAATATAAGGTTCCGTCT
AAAAAGTTCAAGGTTCTGGGAAATACAGACCGCCACAGTATCAAAAAAAATCTTATAGGGGCTCTTTTAT
TTGACAGTGGAGAGACAGCGGAAGCGACTCGTCTCAAACGGACAGCTCGTAGAAGGTATACACGTCGGAA
GAATCGTATTTGTTATCTACAGGAGATTTTTTCAAATGAGATGGCGAAAGTAGATGATAGTTTCTTTCAT
CGACTTGAAGAGTCTTTTTTGGTGGAAGAAGACAAGAAGCATGAACGTCATCCTATTTTTGGAAATATAG
TAGATGAAGTTGCTTATCATGAGAAATATCCAACTATCTATCATCTGCGAAAAAAATTGGTAGATTCTAC
TGATAAAGCGGATTTGCGCTTAATCTATTTGGCCTTAGCGCATATGATTAAGTTTCGTGGTCATTTTTTG
ATTGAGGGAGATTTAAATCCTGATAATAGTGATGTGGACAAACTATTTATCCAGTTGGTACAAACCTACA
ATCAATTATTTGAAGAAAACCCTATTAACGCAAGTGGAGTAGATGCTAAAGCGATTCTTTCTGCACGATT
GAGTAAATCAAGACGATTAGAAAATCTCATTGCTCAGCTCCCCGGTGAGAAGAAAAATGGCTTATTTGGG
AATCTCATTGCTTTGTCATTGGGTTTGACCCCTAATTTTAAATCAAATTTTGATTTGGCAGAAGATGCTA
AATTACAGCTTTCAAAAGATACTTACGATGATGATTTAGATAATTTATTGGCGCAAATTGGAGATCAATA
TGCTGATTTGTTTTTGGCAGCTAAGAATTTATCAGATGCTATTTTACTTTCAGATATCCTAAGAGTAAAT
ACTGAAATAACTAAGGCTCCCCTATCAGCTTCAATGATTAAACGCTACGATGAACATCATCAAGACTTGA
CTCTTTTAAAAGCTTTAGTTCGACAACAACTTCCAGAAAAGTATAAAGAAATCTTTTTTGATCAATCAAA
AAACGGATATGCAGGTTATATTGATGGGGGAGCTAGCCAAGAAGAATTTTATAAATTTATCAAACCAATT
TTAGAAAAAATGGATGGTACTGAGGAATTATTGGTGAAACTAAATCGTGAAGATTTGCTGCGCAAGCAAC
GGACCTTTGACAACGGCTCTATTCCCCATCAAATTCACTTGGGTGAGCTGCATGCTATTTTGAGAAGACA
AGAAGACTTTTATCCATTTTTAAAAGACAATCGTGAGAAGATTGAAAAAATCTTGACTTTTCGAATTCCT
TATTATGTTGGTCCATTGGCGCGTGGCAATAGTCGTTTTGCATGGATGACTCGGAAGTCTGAAGAAACAA
TTACCCCATGGAATTTTGAAGAAGTTGTCGATAAAGGTGCTTCAGCTCAATCATTTATTGAACGCATGAC
AAACTTTGATAAAAATCTTCCAAATGAAAAAGTACTACCAAAACATAGTTTGCTTTATGAGTATTTTACG
GTTTATAACGAATTGACAAAGGTCAAATATGTTACTGAAGGAATGCGAAAACCAGCATTTCTTTCAGGTG
AACAGAAGAAAGCCATTGTTGATTTACTCTTCAAAACAAATCGAAAAGTAACCGTTAAGCAATTAAAAGA
AGATTATTTCAAAAAAATAGAATGTTTTGATAGTGTTGAAATTTCAGGAGTTGAAGATAGATTTAATGCT
TCATTAGGTACCTACCATGATTTGCTAAAAATTATTAAAGATAAAGATTTTTTGGATAATGAAGAAAATG
AAGATATCTTAGAGGATATTGTTTTAACATTGACCTTATTTGAAGATAGGGAGATGATTGAGGAAAGACT
TAAAACATATGCTCACCTCTTTGATGATAAGGTGATGAAACAGCTTAAACGTCGCCGTTATACTGGTTGG
GGACGTTTGTCTCGAAAATTGATTAATGGTATTAGGGATAAGCAATCTGGCAAAACAATATTAGATTTTT
TGAAATCAGATGGTTTTGCCAATCGCAATTTTATGCAGCTGATCCATGATGATAGTTTGACATTTAAAGA
AGACATTCAAAAAGCACAAGTGTCTGGACAAGGCGATAGTTTACATGAACATATTGCAAATTTAGCTGGT
AGCCCTGCTATTAAAAAAGGTATTTTACAGACTGTAAAAGTTGTTGATGAATTGGTCAAAGTAATGGGGC
GGCATAAGCCAGAAAATATCGTTATTGAAATGGCACGTGAAAATCAGACAACTCAAAAGGGCCAGAAAAA
TTCGCGAGAGCGTATGAAACGAATCGAAGAAGGTATCAAAGAATTAGGAAGTCAGATTCTTAAAGAGCAT
CCTGTTGAAAATACTCAATTGCAAAATGAAAAGCTCTATCTCTATTATCTCCAAAATGGAAGAGACATGT
ATGTGGACCAAGAATTAGATATTAATCGTTTAAGTGATTATGATGTCGATCACATTGTTCCACAAAGTTT
CCTTAAAGACGATTCAATAGACAATAAGGTCTTAACGCGTTCTGATAAAAATCGTGGTAAATCGGATAAC
GTTCCAAGTGAAGAAGTAGTCAAAAAGATGAAAAACTATTGGAGACAACTTCTAAACGCCAAGTTAATCA
CTCAACGTAAGTTTGATAATTTAACGAAAGCTGAACGTGGAGGTTTGAGTGAACTTGATAAAGCTGGTTT
TATCAAACGCCAATTGGTTGAAACTCGCCAAATCACTAAGCATGTGGCACAAATTTTGGATAGTCGCATG
AATACTAAATACGATGAAAATGATAAACTTATTCGAGAGGTTAAAGTGATTACCTTAAAATCTAAATTAG
TTTCTGACTTCCGAAAAGATTTCCAATTCTATAAAGTACGTGAGATTAACAATTACCATCATGCCCATGA
TGCGTATCTAAATGCCGTCGTTGGAACTGCTTTGATTAAGAAATATCCAAAACTTGAATCGGAGTTTGTC
TATGGTGATTATAAAGTTTATGATGTTCGTAAAATGATTGCTAAGTCTGAGCAAGAAATAGGCAAAGCAA
CCGCAAAATATTTCTTTTACTCTAATATCATGAACTTCTTCAAAACAGAAATTACACTTGCAAATGGAGA
GATTCGCAAACGCCCTCTAATCGAAACTAATGGGGAAACTGGAGAAATTGTCTGGGATAAAGGGCGAGAT
TTTGCCACAGTGCGCAAAGTATTGTCCATGCCCCAAGTCAATATTGTCAAGAAAACAGAAGTACAGACAG
GCGGATTCTCCAAGGAGTCAATTTTACCAAAAAGAAATTCGGACAAGCTTATTGCTCGTAAAAAAGACTG
GGATCCAAAAAAATATGGTGGTTTTGATAGTCCAACGGTAGCTTATTCAGTCCTAGTGGTTGCTAAGGTG
GAAAAAGGGAAATCGAAGAAGTTAAAATCCGTTAAAGAGTTACTAGGGATCACAATTATGGAAAGAAGTT
CCTTTGAAAAAAATCCGATTGACTTTTTAGAAGCTAAAGGATATAAGGAAGTTAAAAAAGACTTAATCAT
TAAACTACCTAAATATAGTCTTTTTGAGTTAGAAAACGGTCGTAAACGGATGCTGGCTAGTGCCGGAGAA
TTACAAAAAGGAAATGAGCTGGCTCTGCCAAGCAAATATGTGAATTTTTTATATTTAGCTAGTCATTATG
AAAAGTTGAAGGGTAGTCCAGAAGATAACGAACAAAAACAATTGTTTGTGGAGCAGCATAAGCATTATTT
AGATGAGATTATTGAGCAAATCAGTGAATTTTCTAAGCGTGTTATTTTAGCAGATGCCAATTTAGATAAA
GTTCTTAGTGCATATAACAAACATAGAGACAAACCAATACGTGAACAAGCAGAAAATATTATTCATTTAT
TTACGTTGACGAATCTTGGAGCTCCCGCTGCTTTTAAATATTTTGATACAACAATTGATCGTAAACGATA
TACGTCTACAAAAGAAGTTTTAGATGCCACTCTTATCCATCAATCCATCACTGGTCTTTATGAAACACGC
ATTGATTTGAGTCAGCTAGGAGGTGACTAACTCGAGTAAGGATCTCCAGGCATCAAATAAAACGAAAGGC
TCAGTCGAAAGACTGGGCCTTTCGTTTTATCTGTTGTTTGTCGGTGAACGCTCTCTACTAGAGTCACACT
GGCTCACCTTCGGGTGGGCCTTTCTGCGTTTATACCTAGGCATAATGTGCCTGTCAAATGGACGAAGCAG
GGATTCTGCAAACCCTATGCTACTCCGTCAAGCCGTCAATTGTCTGATTCGTTACCAAGGATCCCGATCC
TTGACAGCTAGCTCAGTCCTAGGTATAATACTAGTTCGGTAACCAAACCATTGCCGTTTTAGAGCTAGAA
ATAGCAAGTTAAAATAAGGCTAGTCCGTTATCAACTTGAAAAAGTGGCACCGAGTCGGTGCTTTTTTTGA
ATTCTCTAGAGTCGACCTGCAGAAGCGGCACCGGGTGATCGTCTTTCACGAACTGTTCCGGGGCACTCTG
GACAGTGCCAGCGTCTATCCCCGGGAAGTCGTCAAGACTGCTCTGGAGCACAACGCCGCGGCAACCGTGC
TGGTTCACAACCACCCTTCCGGTGAGGCACTGGGTCTCAGGCAGATCCTTCTGCTACAAAGCGAAGTCCG
CGTGGTAACGCTTGGCTGCATCAGTCGATGCGCTGCCAATGAAGCTTCTGCTGCTTCATTAGCAACCATC
GAAACAGCGTTGTATAGATTATCCACAACCGAAAGTAGACGACCGGTCTATTTTTTTGATACGGTAAACC
TATGACTCCCGATGCCCTATCATCAGTGCCTAGCAACAACCCTCGACATCGCGCGGAGCTTACGCTGCTT
GGCGGCAACGCCTTTGGCTCGGGACCAGGAATGCAGACGAATGCCACACCAACTTGGTTGCCTTTAGAAG
CAAGCTTCTAACCAATCTTCAGCTATTTGGTGCGCAGGCTCAGAAATGAACAACGGCGGTGTGGTAACTC
GCCGAGCGACACAAGACAAGTTGCCGTTTCGCAGCCCTCACGTGTTCCCGCAATTCTCGATTCTTGATCC
TACTAAGACCCAGACCCTCCCTACCCGCCAACTCGCAAACGGCGTAGTAGATGCGTTCGTGCATGTCATG
GAGCAGTACCTTACCTACCCAATCGATGCCCGCGTGCAAGACCGCTTCGCCGAAGGGCTGCTGCAAACAC
TGATCGAAATCGGTCCGCTGATGCTGGAGGAGTCTGCGGACTACAGCACCCGCGCCAACCTCATGTGGAC
GGCCACTCTGGCGCTTAATGGCTTGATCGGTGCGGGTGTGCCACAGGACTGGTCTACGCACATGATTGGT
CATGAGCTGACCGCACAGCACGGCATCGATCACGCACGGACGCTGGCTATCGTGTTACCCGCAAATCTCG
AAGTTCGCCGTGAAGCCAAGCGCGCCAAGTTGCTGCAATACGCCGACTGCAGTCTAGTATAGTCTGGAAC
AGCGCACTTACGGGTTGCTGCGCAACCCAAGTGCTACCGGCGCGGCAGCGTGACCCGTGTCGGCGGCTCC
AACGGCTCGCCATCGTCCAGAAAACACGGCTCATCGGGCATCGGCAGGCGCTGCTGCCCGCGCCGTTCCC
ATTCCTCCGTTTCGGTCAAGGCTGGCAGGTCTGGTTCCATGCCCGGAATGCCGGGCTGGCTGGGCGGCTC
CTCGCCGGGGCCGGTCGGTAGTTGCTGCTCGCCCGGATACAGGGTCGGGATGCGGCGCAGGTCGCCATGC
CCCAACAGCGATTCGTCCTGGTCGTCGTGATCAACCACCACGGCGGCACTGAACACCGACAGGCGCAACT
GGTCGCGGGGCTGGCCCCACGCCACGCGGTCATTGACCACGTAGGCCGACACGGTGCCGGGGCCGTTGAG
CTTCACGACGGAGATCCAGCGCTCGGCCACCAAGTCCTTGACTGCGTATTGGACCGTCCGCAAAGAACGT
CCGATGAGCTTGGAAAGTGTCTTCTGGCTGACCACCACGGCGTTCTGGTGGCCCATCTGCGCCACGAGGT
GATGCAGCAGCATTGCCGCCGTGGGTTTCCTCGCAATAAGCCCGGCCCACGCCTCATGCGCTTTGCGTTC
CGTTTGCACCCAGTGACCGGGCTTGTTCTTGGCTTGAATGCCGATTTCTCTGGACTGCGTGGCCATGCTT
ATCTCCATGCGGTAGGGGTGCCGCACGGTTGCGGCACCATGCGCAATCAGCTGCAACTTTTCGGCAGCGC
GACAACAATTATGCGTTGCGTAAAAGTGGCAGTCAATTACAGATTTTCTTTAACCTACGCAATGAGCTAT
TGCGGGGGGTGCCGCAATGAGCTGTTGCGTACCCCCCTTTTTTAAGTTGTTGATTTTTAAGTCTTTCGCA
TTTCGCCCTATATCTAGTTCTTTGGTGCCCAAAGAAGGGCACCCCTGCGGGGTTCCCCCACGCCTTCGGC
GCGGCTCCCCCTCCGGCAAAAAGTGGCCCCTCCGGGGCTTGTTGATCGACTGCGCGGCCTTCGGCCTTGC
CCAAGGTGGCGCTGCCCCCTTGGAACCCCCGCACTCGCCGCCGTGAGGCTCGGGGGGCAGGCGGGCGGGC
TTCGCCCTTCGACTGCCCCCACTCGCATAGGCTTGGGTCGTTCCAGGCGCGTCAAGGCCAAGCCGCTGCG
CGGTCGCTGCGCGAGCCTTGACCCGCCTTCCACTTGGTGTCCAACCGGCAAGCGAAGCGCGCAGGCCGCA
GGCCGGAGGCTTTTCCCCAGAGAAAATTAAAAAAATTGATGGGGCAAGGCCGCAGGCCGCGCAGTTGGAG
CCGGTGGGTATGTGGTCGAAGGCTGGGTAGCCGGTGGGCAATCCCTGTGGTCAAGCTCGTGGGCAGGCGC
AGCCTGTCCATCAGCTTGTCCAGCAGGGTTGTCCACGGGCCGAGCGAAGCGAGCCAGCCGGTGGCCGCTC
GCGGCCATCGTCCACATATCCACGGGCTGGCAAGGGAGCGCAGCGACCGCGCAGGGCGAAGCCCGGAGAG
CAAGCCCGTAGGGCGCCGCAGCCGCCGTAGGCGGTCACGACTTTGCGAAGCAAAGTCTAGTGAGTATACT
CAAGCATTGAGTGGCCCGCCGGAGGCACCGCCTTGCGCTGCCCCCGTCGAGCCGGTTGGACACCAAAAGG
GAGGGGCAGGCATGGCGGCATACGCGATCATGCGATGCAAGAAGCTGGCGAAAATGGGCAACGTGGCGGC
CAGTCTCAAGCACGCCTACCGCGAGCGCGAGACGCCCAACGCTGACGCCAGCAGGACGCCAGAGAACGAG
CACTGGGCGGCCAGCAGCACCGATGAAGCGATGGGCCGACTGCGCGAGTTGCTGCCAGAGAAGCGGCGCA
AGGACGCTGTGTTGGCGGTCGAGTACGTCATGACGGCCAGCCCGGAATGGTGGAAGTCGGCCAGCCAAGA
ACAGCAGGCGGCGTTCTTCGAGAAGGCGCACAAGTGGCTGGCGGACAAGTACGGGGCGGATCGCATCGTG
ACGGCCAGCATCCACCGTGACGAAACCAGCCCGCACATGACCGCGTTCGTGGTGCCGCTGACGCAGGACG
GCAGGCTGTCGGCCAAGGAGTTCATCGGCAACAAAGCGCAGATGACCCGCGACCAGACCACGTTTGCGGC
TGCTGTGGCCGATCTAGGGCTGCAACGGGGCATCGAGGGCAGCAAGGCACGTCACACGCGCATTCAGGCG
TTCTACGAGGCCCTGGAGCGGCCACCAGTGGGCCACGTCACCATCAGCCCGCAAGCGGTCGAGCCACGCG
CCTATGCACCGCAGGGATTGGCCGAAAAGCTGGGAATCTCAAAGCGCGTTGAGACGCCGGAAGCCGTGGC
CGACCGGCTGACAAAAGCGGTTCGGCAGGGGTATGAGCCTGCCCTACAGGCCGCCGCAGGAGCGCGTGAG
ATGCGCAAGAAGGCCGATCAAGCCCAAGAGACGGCCCGAGACCTTCGGGAGCGCCTGAAGCCCGTTCTGG
ACGCCCTGGGGCCGTTGAATCGGGATATGCAGGCCAAGGCCGCCGCGATCATCAAGGCCGTGGGCGAAAA
GCTGCTGACGGAACAGCGGGAAGTCCAGCGCCAGAAACAGGCCCAGCGCCAGCAGGAACGCGGGCGCGCA
CATTTCCCCGAAAAGTGCCACCTGGGATGAATGTCAGCTACTGGGCTATCTGGACAAGGGAAAACGCAAG
CGCAAAGAGAAAGCAGG
